Addgene plasmid #98188: UKNP1.16.3
Purpose: Expression of HCV E1E2 genes cloned from patient serum. United Kingdom Nottingham Panel x.xx.xx (genotype.patient number.clone number)
Depositing lab: Jonathan Ball. Depositing organization: University of Nottingham. Publication: A Diverse Panel of Hepatitis C Virus Glycoproteins for Use in Vaccine Research Reveals Extremes of Monoclonal Antibody Neutralization Resistance. Urbanowicz RA, McClure CP, Brown RJ, Tsoleridis T, Persson MA, Krey T, Irving WL, Ball JK, Tarr AW. J Virol. 2015 Dec 23;90(7):3288-301. doi: 10.1128/JVI.02700-15. PubMed 26699643.
Backbone
  Vector backbone: pcDNA3.1_V5-His_Topo
  Backbone manufacturer: Invitrogen
  Vector type: Mammalian Expression
Growth in bacteria
  Bacterial resistance: Ampicillin, 100 μg/mL
  Growth temperature: 37°C
  Growth strain: DH5alpha
  Copy number: High Copy
Gene/Insert
  Gene/Insert name: HCV E1E2 (alt name: UKNP1.16.3)
  Species: Hepatitis C virus
  Insert size (bp): 1734
  GenBank ID: KU285189.1
  Cloning method: TOPO Cloning
  Sequencing primers: 5′ T7F; 3′ bGHR
Terms and licenses: Academic/Nonprofit Terms; Industry Terms: Not Available to Industry
How to cite: UKNP1.16.3 was a gift from Jonathan Ball (Addgene plasmid # 98188 ; http://n2t.net/addgene:98188 ; RRID:Addgene_98188)
