[The description below was written by a language model from this plasmid's Addgene catalogue record and pLannotate feature annotations shown in this document.]
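Description:
UKNP1.16.3 is a mammalian expression plasmid built on the Invitrogen pcDNA3.1 V5-His TOPO backbone. It carries the E1E2 envelope glycoprotein coding region of hepatitis C virus, amplified from patient serum and inserted by TOPO cloning. The name follows the United Kingdom Nottingham Panel convention of genotype, patient number and clone number, so this is clone 3 from patient 16 of genotype 1. The insert is recorded as 1734 bp. In both feature tables it appears as a roughly 1.7 kb match to the HCV polyprotein. The NS2 protease text attached to that hit is generic wording for the whole polyprotein entry and does not describe this fragment.

The insert lies downstream of the human CMV immediate early enhancer and promoter, which drive strong constitutive transcription in mammalian cells, and upstream of the bovine growth hormone polyadenylation signal. A T7 promoter sits between the CMV promoter and the insert; it allows in vitro transcription and serves as a sequencing primer site. A V5 epitope tag from the backbone is annotated after the insert, but the record does not state whether the glycoprotein reading frame continues into it. A separate cassette, made up of the SV40 promoter, neo and the SV40 poly(A) signal, allows selection of stable mammalian transfectants. Propagation in E. coli relies on a high-copy ColE1/pUC-type origin and ampicillin resistance, and an f1 origin is also present.

The two sequence records, the depositor sequence and the repository sequencing result, differ by one nucleotide in length and in their start point, but they show the same features. The plasmid belongs to a diverse panel of patient-derived HCV glycoproteins intended for vaccine research and for assessing sensitivity or resistance to antibody neutralization.
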