Features (pLannotate 1.2.2; 21 found; start..end, strand, type, name):
     36..80      -  misc_feature   bom (fragment): basis of mobility region from pBR322
    235..614     +  enhancer       CMV enhancer: human cytomegalovirus immediate early enhancer
    615..818     +  promoter       CMV promoter: human cytomegalovirus (CMV) immediate early promoter
    814..847     +  LTR            5' LTR (truncated) (fragment): truncated 5' long terminal repeat (LTR) from HIV-1
    863..881     +  promoter       T7 promoter: promoter for bacteriophage T7 RNA polymerase
    942..2669    +  CDS            POLG_HCVGL (fragment): Experimental evidence at protein level: Swiss-Prot protein existence level 1. [Protease NS2]: Cysteine protease required for the proteolytic auto-cleavage between the non-structural proteins NS2 and NS3 (By similarity). The N-terminus of NS3 is required for the function of NS2 protease (active region NS2-3) (By similarity). Promotes the initiation of viral particle assembly by mediating the interaction between structural and non-structural proteins (By similarity). From Hepatitis C virus (isolate Glasgow) (HCV).
   2748..2789    +  CDS            V5 tag: epitope tag from simian virus 5
   2845..3069    +  polyA_signal   bGH poly(A) signal: bovine growth hormone polyadenylation signal
   3073..3094    +  promoter       SV40 promoter (fragment): SV40 enhancer and early promoter
   3115..3543    +  rep_origin     f1 ori (sequence partly withheld): f1 bacteriophage origin of replication; arrow indicates direction of (+) strand synthesis
   3557..3887    +  promoter       SV40 promoter: SV40 enhancer and early promoter
   3954..4745    +  CDS            neo: KKA2_KLEPN - Also known as kan, nptII. Experimental evidence at protein level: Swiss-Prot protein existence level 1. Resistance to kanamycin, neomycin, paromomycin, ribostamycin, butirosin and gentamicin B. From Klebsiella pneumoniae.
   4771..4929    +  CDS            ble (fragment): BLE_KLEPN - Experimental evidence at protein level: Swiss-Prot protein existence level 1. Binding protein with a strong affinity to the bleomycin family of antibiotics. Binds to CL990; an antimitotic-antibiotic compound. From Klebsiella pneumoniae.
   4924..5045    +  polyA_signal   SV40 poly(A) signal: SV40 polyadenylation signal
   5118..5134    -  protein_bind   lac operator: The lac repressor binds to the lac operator to inhibit transcription in E. coli. This inhibition can be relieved by adding lactose or isopropyl-β-D-thiogalactopyranoside (IPTG). lac repressor encoded by lacI
   5142..5172    -  promoter       lac promoter: promoter for the E. coli lac operon
   5187..5208    -  protein_bind   CAP binding site: CAP binding activates transcription in the presence of cAMP. E. coli catabolite activator protein
   5221..5313    -  CDS            lacI (fragment): lac repressor; lacI; The lac repressor binds to the lac operator to inhibit transcription in E. coli. This inhibition can be relieved by adding lactose or isopropyl-β-D-thiogalactopyranoside (IPTG).
   5496..6084    -  rep_origin     ori: high-copy-number ColE1/pMB1/pBR322/pUC origin of replication
   6255..7115    -  CDS            AmpR: β-lactamase; bla; confers resistance to ampicillin, carbenicillin, and related antibiotics
   7116..7220    -  promoter       AmpR promoter: bla
>Addgene plasmid #98188 | UKNP1.16.3 | depositor full sequence | sequence record 179999 | UKNP1.16.3 sequence 7251 bps
GACGGATCGGGAGATCTCCCGATCCCCTATGGTCGACTCTCAGTACAATCTGCTCTGATGCCGCATAGTT
AAGCCAGTATCTGCTCCCTGCTTGTGTGTTGGAGGTCGCTGAGTAGTGCGCGAGCAAAATTTAAGCTACA
ACAAGGCAAGGCTTGACCGACAATTGCATGAAGAATCTGCTTAGGGTTAGGCGTTTTGCGCTGCTTCGCG
ATGTACGGGCCAGATATACGCGTTGACATTGATTATTGACTAGTTATTAATAGTAATCAATTACGGGGTC
ATTAGTTCATAGCCCATATATGGAGTTCCGCGTTACATAACTTACGGTAAATGGCCCGCCTGGCTGACCG
CCCAACGACCCCCGCCCATTGACGTCAATAATGACGTATGTTCCCATAGTAACGCCAATAGGGACTTTCC
ATTGACGTCAATGGGTGGACTATTTACGGTAAACTGCCCACTTGGCAGTACATCAAGTGTATCATATGCC
AAGTACGCCCCCTATTGACGTCAATGACGGTAAATGGCCCGCCTGGCATTATGCCCAGTACATGACCTTA
TGGGACTTTCCTACTTGGCAGTACATCTACGTATTAGTCATCGCTATTACCATGGTGATGCGGTTTTGGC
AGTACATCAATGGGCGTGGATAGCGGTTTGACTCACGGGGATTTCCAAGTCTCCACCCCATTGACGTCAA
TGGGAGTTTGTTTTGGCACCAAAATCAACGGGACTTTCCAAAATGTCGTAACAACTCCGCCCCATTGACG
CAAATGGGCGGTAGGCGTGTACGGTGGGAGGTCTATATAAGCAGAGCTCTCTGGCTAACTAGAGAACCCA
CTGCTTACTGGCTTATCGAAATTAATACGACTCACTATAGGGAGACCCAAGCTGGCTAGTTAAGCTTGGT
ACCGAGCTCGGATCCAGTACCCTTCACCATGGGTTGCTCTTTCTCTATCTTCCTTCTGGCCCTGCTCTCT
TGCCTGACCGTACCCGCTTCAGCCTATCAAGTGCGCAACTCCAAGGGGCTTTACCACGTCACCAATGATT
GCCCCAACTCGAGTATTGTGTACGAGGCGGCTGATACCATCCTGCACACTCCGGGGTGTGTCCCTTGCGT
TCGCGAGGGTAACGTCTCGAGGTGTTGGGTGGCGTTGACCCCCACGGTGGCCACCAGGGACGGCAAACTC
CCCACAGCGCAGCTACGACGTCACATCGATCTGCTCGTCGGGAGCGCCACCCTCTGTTCGGCCCTCTACG
TGGGGGACCTGTGCGGGTCTGTCTTTCTTGTCGGGCAACTGTTTACCTTTTCTCCCAGACGCTACTGGAC
GACGCAAGAATGCAATTGTTCCATATATCCCGGCCATATAACAGGTCACCGCATGGCATGGGATATGATG
ATGAACTGGTCCCCTACGACGGCGTTGGTAGTAGCTCAGCTGCTCCGGATCCCACAAGCCATCTTGGATA
TGATCGCTGGTGCCCACTGGGGAGTCCTGGCGGGCATAGCGTATTTCTCCATGGTGGGGAACTGGGCGAA
GGTCCTGGTAGTGCTGTTGCTATTCGCCGGCGTCGACGCAAACACCTACGCCTCCGGGGGAAGCGTCGCC
CACACTACGTCTGGATTTGTTGGTCTCTTTAACCCAGGCCCCCAGCAGAACATCCAGCTGATCAACACCA
ATGGCAGTTGGCACATCAATAGGACGGCCTTGAACTGCAATGAAAGCCTTAACACCGGCTGGCTAGCAGG
GCTTATCTATCACCACAAATTCAACTCCTCAGGCTGTACTGAGAGGTTGGCCAGCTGCCGACTTCTTACC
GATTTTGACAAGGGCTGGGGCCCTATCGGTCATGCCAACGGGAGTGGCCCCGACCAACGCCCTTACTGCT
GGCACTACCCCCCAAGACCATGCGGTATTGTGCCCGCAAAGAGCGTGTGTGGCCCGGTATATTGCTTCAC
TCCCAGCCCTGTGGTGGTGGGAACGACCGACAGGTTGGGCGTGCCTACCTACCGCTGGGGTGAGAATGAA
ACGGACGTCTTTGTCCTTAACAACACCAGGCCACCGCTGGGCAATTGGTTTGGTTGCACCTGGATGAACT
CAACTGGATTCACCAAAGTGTGCGGAGCGCCTCCTTGCGTCATCAAAGGGGGGGGCAACAACACCTTGCA
CTGCCCCACTGATTGTTTCCGCAAACATCCAGAAGCCACATACTCTCGGTGCGGCTCCGGCCCCTGGCTT
ACACCCAGGTGCCTGGTCGACTACCCCTACAGGCTTTGGCATTATCCTTGCACCATCAACTACACCATAT
TCAAAGTCAGGATGTACGTGGGAGGGGTCGAGCACAGGCTGCAAGCTGCCTGCAACTGGACGCGGGGCGA
ACGTTGCGATCTGGACGACAGGGACAGGTCCGAGCTCAGCCCGCTGCTGCTGTCCACCACACAGTGGCAG
GTCCTTCCGTGTTCCTTCACGACCCTGCCAGCCTTGTCCACCGGCCTCATCCACCTTCACCAGAACATTG
TGGACGTGCAGTACTTGTACGGGGTGGGGTCAAGCATCGCGTCCTGGGCCATTAAGTGGGAGTACGTCGT
TCTCCTGTTCCTTCTGCTCGCAGACGCGCGCGTCTGCTCCTGCTTGTGGATGATGTTACTCATATCCCAA
GCGGAGGCGTAATAAAAGGGTCAAGACAATTCTGCAGATATCCAGCACAGTGGCGGCCGCTCGAGTCTAG
AGGGCCCGCGGTTCGAAGGTAAGCCTATCCCTAACCCTCTCCTCGGTCTCGATTCTACGCGTACCGGTCA
TCATCACCATCACCATTGAGTTTAAACCCGCTGATCAGCCTCGACTGTGCCTTCTAGTTGCCAGCCATCT
GTTGTTTGCCCCTCCCCCGTGCCTTCCTTGACCCTGGAAGGTGCCACTCCCACTGTCCTTTCCTAATAAA
ATGAGGAAATTGCATCGCATTGTCTGAGTAGGTGTCATTCTATTCTGGGGGGTGGGGTGGGGCAGGACAG
CAAGGGGGAGGATTGGGAAGACAATAGCAGGCATGCTGGGGATGCGGTGGGCTCTATGGCTTCTGAGGCG
GAAAGAACCAGCTGGGGCTCTAGGGGGTATCCCC
[124 nt withheld, positions 3115-3238]
C
[32 nt withheld, positions 3240-3271]
CA
[57 nt withheld, positions 3274-3330]
A
[49 nt withheld, positions 3332-3380]
CCTTTGACGTTGGAGTCCACGTTCTTT
[37 nt withheld, positions 3408-3444]
ACCCTATCTCGGTCTATTCTTTTGATTTATAAGGGATTTTGGGGATTTCGGCCTATTGGTTAAAAAATGA
GCTGATTTAACAAAAATTTAACGCGAATTAATTCTGTGGAATGTGTGTCAGTTAGGGTGTGGAAAGTCCC
CAGGCTCCCCAGGCAGGCAGAAGTATGCAAAGCATGCATCTCAATTAGTCAGCAACCAGGTGTGGAAAGT
CCCCAGGCTCCCCAGCAGGCAGAAGTATGCAAAGCATGCATCTCAATTAGTCAGCAACCATAGTCCCGCC
CCTAACTCCGCCCATCCCGCCCCTAACTCCGCCCAGTTCCGCCCATTCTCCGCCCCATGGCTGACTAATT
TTTTTTATTTATGCAGAGGCCGAGGCCGCCTCTGCCTCTGAGCTATTCCAGAAGTAGTGAGGAGGCTTTT
TTGGAGGCCTAGGCTTTTGCAAAAAGCTCCCGGGAGCTTGTATATCCATTTTCGGATCTGATCAAGAGAC
AGGATGAGGATCGTTTCGCATGATTGAACAAGATGGATTGCACGCAGGTTCTCCGGCCGCTTGGGTGGAG
AGGCTATTCGGCTATGACTGGGCACAACAGACAATCGGCTGCTCTGATGCCGCCGTGTTCCGGCTGTCAG
CGCAGGGGCGCCCGGTTCTTTTTGTCAAGACCGACCTGTCCGGTGCCCTGAATGAACTGCAGGACGAGGC
AGCGCGGCTATCGTGGCTGGCCACGACGGGCGTTCCTTGCGCAGCTGTGCTCGACGTTGTCACTGAAGCG
GGAAGGGACTGGCTGCTATTGGGCGAAGTGCCGGGGCAGGATCTCCTGTCATCTCACCTTGCTCCTGCCG
AGAAAGTATCCATCATGGCTGATGCAATGCGGCGGCTGCATACGCTTGATCCGGCTACCTGCCCATTCGA
CCACCAAGCGAAACATCGCATCGAGCGAGCACGTACTCGGATGGAAGCCGGTCTTGTCGATCAGGATGAT
CTGGACGAAGAGCATCAGGGGCTCGCGCCAGCCGAACTGTTCGCCAGGCTCAAGGCGCGCATGCCCGACG
GCGAGGATCTCGTCGTGACCCATGGCGATGCCTGCTTGCCGAATATCATGGTGGAAAATGGCCGCTTTTC
TGGATTCATCGACTGTGGCCGGCTGGGTGTGGCGGACCGCTATCAGGACATAGCGTTGGCTACCCGTGAT
ATTGCTGAAGAGCTTGGCGGCGAATGGGCTGACCGCTTCCTCGTGCTTTACGGTATCGCCGCTCCCGATT
CGCAGCGCATCGCCTTCTATCGCCTTCTTGACGAGTTCTTCTGAGCGGGACTCTGGGGTTCGCGAAATGA
CCGACCAAGCGACGCCCAACCTGCCATCACGAGATTTCGATTCCACCGCCGCCTTCTATGAAAGGTTGGG
CTTCGGAATCGTTTTCCGGGACGCCGGCTGGATGATCCTCCAGCGCGGGGATCTCATGCTGGAGTTCTTC
GCCCACCCCAACTTGTTTATTGCAGCTTATAATGGTTACAAATAAAGCAATAGCATCACAAATTTCACAA
ATAAAGCATTTTTTTCACTGCATTCTAGTTGTGGTTTGTCCAAACTCATCAATGTATCTTATCATGTCTG
TATACCGTCGACCTCTAGCTAGAGCTTGGCGTAATCATGGTCATAGCTGTTTCCTGTGTGAAATTGTTAT
CCGCTCACAATTCCACACAACATACGAGCCGGAAGCATAAAGTGTAAAGCCTGGGGTGCCTAATGAGTGA
GCTAACTCACATTAATTGCGTTGCGCTCACTGCCCGCTTTCCAGTCGGGAAACCTGTCGTGCCAGCTGCA
TTAATGAATCGGCCAACGCGCGGGGAGAGGCGGTTTGCGTATTGGGCGCTCTTCCGCTTCCTCGCTCACT
GACTCGCTGCGCTCGGTCGTTCGGCTGCGGCGAGCGGTATCAGCTCACTCAAAGGCGGTAATACGGTTAT
CCACAGAATCAGGGGATAACGCAGGAAAGAACATGTGAGCAAAAGGCCAGCAAAAGGCCAGGAACCGTAA
AAAGGCCGCGTTGCTGGCGTTTTTCCATAGGCTCCGCCCCCCTGACGAGCATCACAAAAATCGACGCTCA
AGTCAGAGGTGGCGAAACCCGACAGGACTATAAAGATACCAGGCGTTTCCCCCTGGAAGCTCCCTCGTGC
GCTCTCCTGTTCCGACCCTGCCGCTTACCGGATACCTGTCCGCCTTTCTCCCTTCGGGAAGCGTGGCGCT
TTCTCAATGCTCACGCTGTAGGTATCTCAGTTCGGTGTAGGTCGTTCGCTCCAAGCTGGGCTGTGTGCAC
GAACCCCCCGTTCAGCCCGACCGCTGCGCCTTATCCGGTAACTATCGTCTTGAGTCCAACCCGGTAAGAC
ACGACTTATCGCCACTGGCAGCAGCCACTGGTAACAGGATTAGCAGAGCGAGGTATGTAGGCGGTGCTAC
AGAGTTCTTGAAGTGGTGGCCTAACTACGGCTACACTAGAAGGACAGTATTTGGTATCTGCGCTCTGCTG
AAGCCAGTTACCTTCGGAAAAAGAGTTGGTAGCTCTTGATCCGGCAAACAAACCACCGCTGGTAGCGGTG
GTTTTTTTGTTTGCAAGCAGCAGATTACGCGCAGAAAAAAAGGATCTCAAGAAGATCCTTTGATCTTTTC
TACGGGGTCTGACGCTCAGTGGAACGAAAACTCACGTTAAGGGATTTTGGTCATGAGATTATCAAAAAGG
ATCTTCACCTAGATCCTTTTAAATTAAAAATGAAGTTTTAAATCAATCTAAAGTATATATGAGTAAACTT
GGTCTGACAGTTACCAATGCTTAATCAGTGAGGCACCTATCTCAGCGATCTGTCTATTTCGTTCATCCAT
AGTTGCCTGACTCCCCGTCGTGTAGATAACTACGATACGGGAGGGCTTACCATCTGGCCCCAGTGCTGCA
ATGATACCGCGAGACCCACGCTCACCGGCTCCAGATTTATCAGCAATAAACCAGCCAGCCGGAAGGGCCG
AGCGCAGAAGTGGTCCTGCAACTTTATCCGCCTCCATCCAGTCTATTAATTGTTGCCGGGAAGCTAGAGT
AAGTAGTTCGCCAGTTAATAGTTTGCGCAACGTTGTTGCCATTGCTACAGGCATCGTGGTGTCACGCTCG
TCGTTTGGTATGGCTTCATTCAGCTCCGGTTCCCAACGATCAAGGCGAGTTACATGATCCCCCATGTTGT
GCAAAAAAGCGGTTAGCTCCTTCGGTCCTCCGATCGTTGTCAGAAGTAAGTTGGCCGCAGTGTTATCACT
CATGGTTATGGCAGCACTGCATAATTCTCTTACTGTCATGCCATCCGTAAGATGCTTTTCTGTGACTGGT
GAGTACTCAACCAAGTCATTCTGAGAATAGTGTATGCGGCGACCGAGTTGCTCTTGCCCGGCGTCAATAC
GGGATAATACCGCGCCACATAGCAGAACTTTAAAAGTGCTCATCATTGGAAAACGTTCTTCGGGGCGAAA
ACTCTCAAGGATCTTACCGCTGTTGAGATCCAGTTCGATGTAACCCACTCGTGCACCCAACTGATCTTCA
GCATCTTTTACTTTCACCAGCGTTTCTGGGTGAGCAAAAACAGGAAGGCAAAATGCCGCAAAAAAGGGAA
TAAGGGCGACACGGAAATGTTGAATACTCATACTCTTCCTTTTTCAATATTATTGAAGCATTTATCAGGG
TTATTGTCTCATGAGCGGATACATATTTGAATGTATTTAGAAAAATAAACAAATAGGGGTTCCGCGCACA
TTTCCCCGAAAAGTGCCACCTGACGTC
