Features (pLannotate 1.2.2; 21 found; start..end, strand, type, name):
     10..389     +  enhancer       CMV enhancer: human cytomegalovirus immediate early enhancer
    390..593     +  promoter       CMV promoter: human cytomegalovirus (CMV) immediate early promoter
    589..622     +  LTR            5' LTR (truncated) (fragment): truncated 5' long terminal repeat (LTR) from HIV-1
    638..656     +  promoter       T7 promoter: promoter for bacteriophage T7 RNA polymerase
    717..2444    +  CDS            POLG_HCVGL (fragment): Experimental evidence at protein level: Swiss-Prot protein existence level 1. [Protease NS2]: Cysteine protease required for the proteolytic auto-cleavage between the non-structural proteins NS2 and NS3 (By similarity). The N-terminus of NS3 is required for the function of NS2 protease (active region NS2-3) (By similarity). Promotes the initiation of viral particle assembly by mediating the interaction between structural and non-structural proteins (By similarity). From Hepatitis C virus (isolate Glasgow) (HCV).
   2523..2564    +  CDS            V5 tag: epitope tag from simian virus 5
   2620..2844    +  polyA_signal   bGH poly(A) signal: bovine growth hormone polyadenylation signal
   2848..2869    +  promoter       SV40 promoter (fragment): SV40 enhancer and early promoter
   2890..3318    +  rep_origin     f1 ori (sequence partly withheld): f1 bacteriophage origin of replication; arrow indicates direction of (+) strand synthesis
   3332..3661    +  promoter       SV40 promoter: SV40 enhancer and early promoter
   3728..4519    +  CDS            neo: KKA2_KLEPN - Also known as kan, nptII. Experimental evidence at protein level: Swiss-Prot protein existence level 1. Resistance to kanamycin, neomycin, paromomycin, ribostamycin, butirosin and gentamicin B. From Klebsiella pneumoniae.
   4545..4703    +  CDS            ble (fragment): BLE_KLEPN - Experimental evidence at protein level: Swiss-Prot protein existence level 1. Binding protein with a strong affinity to the bleomycin family of antibiotics. Binds to CL990; an antimitotic-antibiotic compound. From Klebsiella pneumoniae.
   4698..4819    +  polyA_signal   SV40 poly(A) signal: SV40 polyadenylation signal
   4892..4908    -  protein_bind   lac operator: The lac repressor binds to the lac operator to inhibit transcription in E. coli. This inhibition can be relieved by adding lactose or isopropyl-β-D-thiogalactopyranoside (IPTG). lac repressor encoded by lacI
   4916..4946    -  promoter       lac promoter: promoter for the E. coli lac operon
   4961..4982    -  protein_bind   CAP binding site: CAP binding activates transcription in the presence of cAMP. E. coli catabolite activator protein
   4995..5087    -  CDS            lacI (fragment): lac repressor; lacI; The lac repressor binds to the lac operator to inhibit transcription in E. coli. This inhibition can be relieved by adding lactose or isopropyl-β-D-thiogalactopyranoside (IPTG).
   5270..5858    -  rep_origin     ori: high-copy-number ColE1/pMB1/pBR322/pUC origin of replication
   6029..6889    -  CDS            AmpR: β-lactamase; bla; confers resistance to ampicillin, carbenicillin, and related antibiotics
   6890..6994    -  promoter       AmpR promoter: bla
   7053..7105    -  misc_feature   bom (fragment): basis of mobility region from pBR322
>Addgene plasmid #98188 | UKNP1.16.3 | addgene full sequence | sequence record 189877 | Addgene NGS Result
ATACGCGTTGACATTGATTATTGACTAGTTATTAATAGTAATCAATTACGGGGTCATTAGTTCATAGCCC
ATATATGGAGTTCCGCGTTACATAACTTACGGTAAATGGCCCGCCTGGCTGACCGCCCAACGACCCCCGC
CCATTGACGTCAATAATGACGTATGTTCCCATAGTAACGCCAATAGGGACTTTCCATTGACGTCAATGGG
TGGAGTATTTACGGTAAACTGCCCACTTGGCAGTACATCAAGTGTATCATATGCCAAGTACGCCCCCTAT
TGACGTCAATGACGGTAAATGGCCCGCCTGGCATTATGCCCAGTACATGACCTTATGGGACTTTCCTACT
TGGCAGTACATCTACGTATTAGTCATCGCTATTACCATGGTGATGCGGTTTTGGCAGTACATCAATGGGC
GTGGATAGCGGTTTGACTCACGGGGATTTCCAAGTCTCCACCCCATTGACGTCAATGGGAGTTTGTTTTG
GCACCAAAATCAACGGGACTTTCCAAAATGTCGTAACAACTCCGCCCCATTGACGCAAATGGGCGGTAGG
CGTGTACGGTGGGAGGTCTATATAAGCAGAGCTCTCTGGCTAACTAGAGAACCCACTGCTTACTGGCTTA
TCGAAATTAATACGACTCACTATAGGGAGACCCAAGCTGGCTAGTTAAGCTTGGTACCGAGCTCGGATCC
AGTACCCTTCACCATGGGTTGCTCTTTCTCTATCTTCCTTCTGGCCCTGCTCTCTTGCCTGACCGTACCC
GCTTCAGCCTATCAAGTGCGCAACTCCAAGGGGCTTTACCACGTCACCAATGATTGCCCCAACTCGAGTA
TTGTGTACGAGGCGGCTGATACCATCCTGCACACTCCGGGGTGTGTCCCTTGCGTTCGCGAGGGTAACGT
CTCGAGGTGTTGGGTGGCGTTGACCCCCACGGTGGCCACCAGGGACGGCAAACTCCCCACAGCGCAGCTA
CGACGTCACATCGATCTGCTCGTCGGGAGCGCCACCCTCTGTTCGGCCCTCTACGTGGGGGACCTGTGCG
GGTCTGTCTTTCTTGTCGGGCAACTGTTTACCTTTTCTCCCAGACGCTACTGGACGACGCAAGAATGCAA
TTGTTCCATATATCCCGGCCATATAACAGGTCACCGCATGGCATGGGATATGATGATGAACTGGTCCCCT
ACGACGGCGTTGGTAGTAGCTCAGCTGCTCCGGATCCCACAAGCCATCTTGGATATGATCGCTGGTGCCC
ACTGGGGAGTCCTGGCGGGCATAGCGTATTTCTCCATGGTGGGGAACTGGGCGAAGGTCCTGGTAGTGCT
GTTGCTATTCGCCGGCGTCGACGCAAACACCTACGCCTCCGGGGGAAGCGTCGCCCACACTACGTCTGGA
TTTGTTGGTCTCTTTAACCCAGGCCCCCAGCAGAACATCCAGCTGATCAACACCAATGGCAGTTGGCACA
TCAATAGGACGGCCTTGAACTGCAATGAAAGCCTTAACACCGGCTGGCTAGCAGGGCTTATCTATCACCA
CAAATTCAACTCCTCAGGCTGTACTGAGAGGTTGGCCAGCTGCCGACTTCTTACCGATTTTGACAAGGGC
TGGGGCCCTATCGGTCATGCCAACGGGAGTGGCCCCGACCAACGCCCTTACTGCTGGCACTACCCCCCAA
GACCATGCGGTATTGTGCCCGCAAAGAGCGTGTGTGGCCCGGTATATTGCTTCACTCCCAGCCCTGTGGT
GGTGGGAACGACCGACAGGTTGGGCGTGCCTACCTACCGCTGGGGTGAGAATGAAACGGACGTCTTTGTC
CTTAACAACACCAGGCCACCGCTGGGCAATTGGTTTGGTTGCACCTGGATGAACTCAACTGGATTCACCA
AAGTGTGCGGAGCGCCTCCTTGCGTCATCAAAGGGGGGGGCAACAACACCTTGCACTGCCCCACTGATTG
TTTCCGCAAACATCCAGAAGCCACATACTCTCGGTGCGGCTCCGGCCCCTGGCTTACACCCAGGTGCCTG
GTCGACTACCCCTACAGGCTTTGGCATTATCCTTGCACCATCAACTACACCATATTCAAAGTCAGGATGT
ACGTGGGAGGGGTCGAGCACAGGCTGCAAGCTGCCTGCAACTGGACGCGGGGCGAACGTTGCGATCTGGA
CGACAGGGACAGGTCCGAGCTCAGCCCGCTGCTGCTGTCCACCACACAGTGGCAGGTCCTTCCGTGTTCC
TTCACGACCCTGCCAGCCTTGTCCACCGGCCTCATCCACCTTCACCAGAACATTGTGGACGTGCAGTACT
TGTACGGGGTGGGGTCAAGCATCGCGTCCTGGGCCATTAAGTGGGAGTACGTCGTTCTCCTGTTCCTTCT
GCTCGCAGACGCGCGCGTCTGCTCCTGCTTGTGGATGATGTTACTCATATCCCAAGCGGAGGCGTAATAA
AAGGGTCAAGACAATTCTGCAGATATCCAGCACAGTGGCGGCCGCTCGAGTCTAGAGGGCCCGCGGTTCG
AAGGTAAGCCTATCCCTAACCCTCTCCTCGGTCTCGATTCTACGCGTACCGGTCATCATCACCATCACCA
TTGAGTTTAAACCCGCTGATCAGCCTCGACTGTGCCTTCTAGTTGCCAGCCATCTGTTGTTTGCCCCTCC
CCCGTGCCTTCCTTGACCCTGGAAGGTGCCACTCCCACTGTCCTTTCCTAATAAAATGAGGAAATTGCAT
CGCATTGTCTGAGTAGGTGTCATTCTATTCTGGGGGGTGGGGTGGGGCAGGACAGCAAGGGGGAGGATTG
GGAAGACAATAGCAGGCATGCTGGGGATGCGGTGGGCTCTATGGCTTCTGAGGCGGAAAGAACCAGCTGG
GGCTCTAGGGGGTATCCCC
[124 nt withheld, positions 2890-3013]
C
[91 nt withheld, positions 3015-3105]
A
[49 nt withheld, positions 3107-3155]
CCTTTGACGTTGGAGTCCACGTTCTTT
[37 nt withheld, positions 3183-3219]
ACCCTATCTCGGTCTATTCTTTTGATTTATAAGGGATTTTGCCGATTTCGGCCTATTGGTTAAAAAATGA
GCTGATTTAACAAAAATTTAACGCGAATTAATTCTGTGGAATGTGTGTCAGTTAGGGTGTGGAAAGTCCC
CAGGCTCCCCAGCAGGCAGAAGTATGCAAAGCATGCATCTCAATTAGTCAGCAACCAGGTGTGGAAAGTC
CCCAGGCTCCCCAGCAGGCAGAAGTATGCAAAGCATGCATCTCAATTAGTCAGCAACCATAGTCCCGCCC
CTAACTCCGCCCATCCCGCCCCTAACTCCGCCCAGTTCCGCCCATTCTCCGCCCCATGGCTGACTAATTT
TTTTTATTTATGCAGAGGCCGAGGCCGCCTCTGCCTCTGAGCTATTCCAGAAGTAGTGAGGAGGCTTTTT
TGGAGGCCTAGGCTTTTGCAAAAAGCTCCCGGGAGCTTGTATATCCATTTTCGGATCTGATCAAGAGACA
GGATGAGGATCGTTTCGCATGATTGAACAAGATGGATTGCACGCAGGTTCTCCGGCCGCTTGGGTGGAGA
GGCTATTCGGCTATGACTGGGCACAACAGACAATCGGCTGCTCTGATGCCGCCGTGTTCCGGCTGTCAGC
GCAGGGGCGCCCGGTTCTTTTTGTCAAGACCGACCTGTCCGGTGCCCTGAATGAACTGCAGGACGAGGCA
GCGCGGCTATCGTGGCTGGCCACGACGGGCGTTCCTTGCGCAGCTGTGCTCGACGTTGTCACTGAAGCGG
GAAGGGACTGGCTGCTATTGGGCGAAGTGCCGGGGCAGGATCTCCTGTCATCTCACCTTGCTCCTGCCGA
GAAAGTATCCATCATGGCTGATGCAATGCGGCGGCTGCATACGCTTGATCCGGCTACCTGCCCATTCGAC
CACCAAGCGAAACATCGCATCGAGCGAGCACGTACTCGGATGGAAGCCGGTCTTGTCGATCAGGATGATC
TGGACGAAGAGCATCAGGGGCTCGCGCCAGCCGAACTGTTCGCCAGGCTCAAGGCGCGCATGCCCGACGG
CGAGGATCTCGTCGTGACCCATGGCGATGCCTGCTTGCCGAATATCATGGTGGAAAATGGCCGCTTTTCT
GGATTCATCGACTGTGGCCGGCTGGGTGTGGCGGACCGCTATCAGGACATAGCGTTGGCTACCCGTGATA
TTGCTGAAGAGCTTGGCGGCGAATGGGCTGACCGCTTCCTCGTGCTTTACGGTATCGCCGCTCCCGATTC
GCAGCGCATCGCCTTCTATCGCCTTCTTGACGAGTTCTTCTGAGCGGGACTCTGGGGTTCGCGAAATGAC
CGACCAAGCGACGCCCAACCTGCCATCACGAGATTTCGATTCCACCGCCGCCTTCTATGAAAGGTTGGGC
TTCGGAATCGTTTTCCGGGACGCCGGCTGGATGATCCTCCAGCGCGGGGATCTCATGCTGGAGTTCTTCG
CCCACCCCAACTTGTTTATTGCAGCTTATAATGGTTACAAATAAAGCAATAGCATCACAAATTTCACAAA
TAAAGCATTTTTTTCACTGCATTCTAGTTGTGGTTTGTCCAAACTCATCAATGTATCTTATCATGTCTGT
ATACCGTCGACCTCTAGCTAGAGCTTGGCGTAATCATGGTCATAGCTGTTTCCTGTGTGAAATTGTTATC
CGCTCACAATTCCACACAACATACGAGCCGGAAGCATAAAGTGTAAAGCCTGGGGTGCCTAATGAGTGAG
CTAACTCACATTAATTGCGTTGCGCTCACTGCCCGCTTTCCAGTCGGGAAACCTGTCGTGCCAGCTGCAT
TAATGAATCGGCCAACGCGCGGGGAGAGGCGGTTTGCGTATTGGGCGCTCTTCCGCTTCCTCGCTCACTG
ACTCGCTGCGCTCGGTCGTTCGGCTGCGGCGAGCGGTATCAGCTCACTCAAAGGCGGTAATACGGTTATC
CACAGAATCAGGGGATAACGCAGGAAAGAACATGTGAGCAAAAGGCCAGCAAAAGGCCAGGAACCGTAAA
AAGGCCGCGTTGCTGGCGTTTTTCCATAGGCTCCGCCCCCCTGACGAGCATCACAAAAATCGACGCTCAA
GTCAGAGGTGGCGAAACCCGACAGGACTATAAAGATACCAGGCGTTTCCCCCTGGAAGCTCCCTCGTGCG
CTCTCCTGTTCCGACCCTGCCGCTTACCGGATACCTGTCCGCCTTTCTCCCTTCGGGAAGCGTGGCGCTT
TCTCATAGCTCACGCTGTAGGTATCTCAGTTCGGTGTAGGTCGTTCGCTCCAAGCTGGGCTGTGTGCACG
AACCCCCCGTTCAGCCCGACCGCTGCGCCTTATCCGGTAACTATCGTCTTGAGTCCAACCCGGTAAGACA
CGACTTATCGCCACTGGCAGCAGCCACTGGTAACAGGATTAGCAGAGCGAGGTATGTAGGCGGTGCTACA
GAGTTCTTGAAGTGGTGGCCTAACTACGGCTACACTAGAAGAACAGTATTTGGTATCTGCGCTCTGCTGA
AGCCAGTTACCTTCGGAAAAAGAGTTGGTAGCTCTTGATCCGGCAAACAAACCACCGCTGGTAGCGGTGG
TTTTTTTGTTTGCAAGCAGCAGATTACGCGCAGAAAAAAAGGATCTCAAGAAGATCCTTTGATCTTTTCT
ACGGGGTCTGACGCTCAGTGGAACGAAAACTCACGTTAAGGGATTTTGGTCATGAGATTATCAAAAAGGA
TCTTCACCTAGATCCTTTTAAATTAAAAATGAAGTTTTAAATCAATCTAAAGTATATATGAGTAAACTTG
GTCTGACAGTTACCAATGCTTAATCAGTGAGGCACCTATCTCAGCGATCTGTCTATTTCGTTCATCCATA
GTTGCCTGACTCCCCGTCGTGTAGATAACTACGATACGGGAGGGCTTACCATCTGGCCCCAGTGCTGCAA
TGATACCGCGAGACCCACGCTCACCGGCTCCAGATTTATCAGCAATAAACCAGCCAGCCGGAAGGGCCGA
GCGCAGAAGTGGTCCTGCAACTTTATCCGCCTCCATCCAGTCTATTAATTGTTGCCGGGAAGCTAGAGTA
AGTAGTTCGCCAGTTAATAGTTTGCGCAACGTTGTTGCCATTGCTACAGGCATCGTGGTGTCACGCTCGT
CGTTTGGTATGGCTTCATTCAGCTCCGGTTCCCAACGATCAAGGCGAGTTACATGATCCCCCATGTTGTG
CAAAAAAGCGGTTAGCTCCTTCGGTCCTCCGATCGTTGTCAGAAGTAAGTTGGCCGCAGTGTTATCACTC
ATGGTTATGGCAGCACTGCATAATTCTCTTACTGTCATGCCATCCGTAAGATGCTTTTCTGTGACTGGTG
AGTACTCAACCAAGTCATTCTGAGAATAGTGTATGCGGCGACCGAGTTGCTCTTGCCCGGCGTCAATACG
GGATAATACCGCGCCACATAGCAGAACTTTAAAAGTGCTCATCATTGGAAAACGTTCTTCGGGGCGAAAA
CTCTCAAGGATCTTACCGCTGTTGAGATCCAGTTCGATGTAACCCACTCGTGCACCCAACTGATCTTCAG
CATCTTTTACTTTCACCAGCGTTTCTGGGTGAGCAAAAACAGGAAGGCAAAATGCCGCAAAAAAGGGAAT
AAGGGCGACACGGAAATGTTGAATACTCATACTCTTCCTTTTTCAATATTATTGAAGCATTTATCAGGGT
TATTGTCTCATGAGCGGATACATATTTGAATGTATTTAGAAAAATAAACAAATAGGGGTTCCGCGCACAT
TTCCCCGAAAAGTGCCACCTGACGTCGACGGATCGGGAGATCTCCCGATCCCCTATGGTGCACTCTCAGT
ACAATCTGCTCTGATGCCGCATAGTTAAGCCAGTATCTGCTCCCTGCTTGTGTGTTGGAGGTCGCTGAGT
AGTGCGCGAGCAAAATTTAAGCTACAACAAGGCAAGGCTTGACCGACAATTGCATGAAGAATCTGCTTAG
GGTTAGGCGTTTTGCGCTGCTTCGCGATGTACGGGCCAGAT
